Addgene plasmid #116417: pHAGE-IGF1R-P327S
Purpose: Lentiviral expression of IGF1R P327S
Depositing lab: Gordon Mills & Kenneth Scott. Depositing organization: Baylor College of Medicine. Publication: Systematic Functional Annotation of Somatic Mutations in Cancer. Ng PK, Li J, Jeong KJ, Shao S, Chen H, Tsang YH, Sengupta S, Wang Z, Bhavana VH, Tran R, Soewito S, Minussi DC, Moreno D, Kong K, Dogruluk T, Lu H, Gao J, Tokheim C, Zhou DC, Johnson AM, Zeng J, Ip CKM, Ju Z, Wester M, Yu S, Li Y, Vellano CP, Schultz N, Karchin R, Ding L, Lu Y, Cheung LWT, Chen K, Shaw KR, Meric-Bernstam F, Scott KL, Yi S, Sahni N, Liang H, Mills GB. Cancer Cell. 2018 Mar 12;33(3):450-462.e10. doi: 10.1016/j.ccell.2018.01.021. PubMed 29533785.
Backbone
  Vector backbone: pHAGE
  Vector type: Lentiviral
Growth in bacteria
  Bacterial resistance: Ampicillin, 100 μg/mL
  Growth temperature: 37°C
  Growth strain: Stbl3
  Copy number: High Copy
Gene/Insert
  Gene/Insert name: IGF1R
  Species: H. sapiens (human)
  Mutation: P327S
  Entrez Gene: IGF1R (a.k.a. CD221, IGFIR, IGFR, JTK13)
  Cloning method: Gateway Cloning
Terms and licenses: Academic/Nonprofit Terms; Industry Terms: Not Available to Industry
How to cite: pHAGE-IGF1R-P327S was a gift from Gordon Mills & Kenneth Scott (Addgene plasmid # 116417 ; http://n2t.net/addgene:116417 ; RRID:Addgene_116417)
