[The description below was written by a language model from this plasmid's Addgene catalogue record and pLannotate feature annotations shown in this document.]
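Description:
pHAGE-IGF1R-P327S is an HIV-1-based lentiviral expression plasmid of about 12.6 kb that carries the human insulin-like growth factor 1 receptor (IGF1R) open reading frame with a P327S substitution. It is built on the pHAGE backbone. In bacteria it is maintained through a high-copy ColE1/pUC-type origin and selected with ampicillin via the β-lactamase gene. The viral portion contains a truncated 5' LTR, the Ψ packaging signal with an adjoining gag fragment, the Rev response element, the cPPT/CTS and a U3-deleted, self-inactivating 3' LTR. The transfer RNA can therefore be packaged when helper functions are supplied in trans. After integration the LTRs are transcriptionally inactive, so expression depends on the internal promoter.

That internal promoter is the constitutive human EF-1α promoter, which drives the IGF1R coding sequence. The insert is flanked by attB1 and attB2 sites, consistent with the recorded Gateway cloning method. Downstream lie short T3 and T7 promoter sequences, an attB4 fragment and a V5 epitope tag annotation. The V5 annotation is separated from the receptor ORF by these elements, and the record does not say whether it is fused in frame to the receptor. An EMCV IRES followed by a puromycin N-acetyltransferase gene sits on the same transcript, which allows puromycin selection of transduced mammalian cells. A WPRE precedes the 3' LTR to enhance transcript expression.

The stated purpose is lentiviral expression of IGF1R P327S. The associated publication concerns systematic functional annotation of somatic cancer mutations, which suggests use in comparing this variant's activity with that of the wild-type receptor in stably transduced cells.
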