Features (pLannotate 1.2.2; 30 found; start..end, strand, type, name):
      1..1179    +  promoter       EF-1α promoter: strong constitutive promoter for human elongation factor EF-1α
   1200..1220    +  protein_bind   attB1: mutant version of attB; core recombination site for the Gateway® BP reaction BP Clonase™
   1226..5326    +  CDS            IGF1R: IGF1R_HUMAN - Experimental evidence at protein level: Swiss-Prot protein existence level 1. When present in a hybrid receptor with INSR, binds IGF1. PubMed:12138094 shows that hybrid receptors composed of IGF1R and INSR isoform Long are activated with a high affinity by IGF1, with low affinity by IGF2 and not significantly activated by insulin, and that hybrid receptors composed of IGF1R and INSR isoform Short are activated by IGF1, IGF2 and insulin. In contrast, PubMed:16831875 shows that hybrid receptors composed of IGF1R and INSR isoform Long and hybrid receptors composed of IGF1R and INSR
   5331..5355    -  protein_bind   attB2: mutant version of attB; recombination site for the Gateway® BP reaction BP Clonase™
   5363..5381    +  promoter       T3 promoter: promoter for bacteriophage T3 RNA polymerase
   5407..5425    -  promoter       T7 promoter: promoter for bacteriophage T7 RNA polymerase
   5431..5449    -  protein_bind   attB4 (fragment): mutant version of attB; core recombination site for the Gateway® BP reaction BP Clonase™
   5505..5546    +  CDS            V5 tag: epitope tag from simian virus 5
   5672..6134    +  misc_feature   IRES: internal ribosome entry site (IRES) of the encephalomyocarditis virus (EMCV)
   6148..6745    +  CDS            PuroR (fragment): puromycin N-acetyltransferase; pac from Streptomyces; confers resistance to puromycin
   6761..7349    +  misc_feature   WPRE: woodchuck hepatitis virus posttranscriptional regulatory element
   7357..7422    +  CDS            nef (fragment): NEF_HV1Z2 - Experimental evidence at protein level: Swiss-Prot protein existence level 1. Extracellular Nef protein targets CD4(+) T-lymphocytes for apoptosis by interacting with CXCR4 surface receptors. From Human immunodeficiency virus type 1 group M subtype D (isolate Z2/CDC-Z34) (HIV-1).
   7424..7657    +  LTR            3' LTR (ΔU3): self-inactivating 3' long terminal repeat (LTR) from HIV-1
   7862..7966    +  promoter       AmpR promoter: bla
   7967..8827    +  CDS            AmpR: β-lactamase; bla; confers resistance to ampicillin, carbenicillin, and related antibiotics
   8998..9586    +  rep_origin     ori: high-copy-number ColE1/pMB1/pBR322/pUC origin of replication
   9769..9823    +  CDS            lacI (fragment): lac repressor; lacI; The lac repressor binds to the lac operator to inhibit transcription in E. coli. This inhibition can be relieved by adding lactose or isopropyl-β-D-thiogalactopyranoside (IPTG).
   9829..9922    +  rep_origin     SV40 ori (fragment): SV40 origin of replication
   9947..9984    +  CDS            lacI (fragment): lac repressor; lacI; The lac repressor binds to the lac operator to inhibit transcription in E. coli. This inhibition can be relieved by adding lactose or isopropyl-β-D-thiogalactopyranoside (IPTG).
   9997..10018   +  protein_bind   CAP binding site: CAP binding activates transcription in the presence of cAMP. E. coli catabolite activator protein
  10033..10063   +  promoter       lac promoter: promoter for the E. coli lac operon
  10067..10089   +  protein_bind   lac operator (fragment): The lac repressor binds to the lac operator to inhibit transcription in E. coli. This inhibition can be relieved by adding lactose or isopropyl-β-D-thiogalactopyranoside (IPTG). lac repressor encoded by lacI
  10121..10204   +  polyA_signal   SV40 poly(A) signal (fragment): SV40 polyadenylation signal
  10371..10700   +  CDS            nef (fragment): NEF_HV1BR - Experimental evidence at protein level: Swiss-Prot protein existence level 1. Extracellular Nef protein targets CD4(+) T-lymphocytes for apoptosis by interacting with CXCR4 surface receptors (PubMed:14990729). From Human immunodeficiency virus type 1 group M subtype B (isolate BRU/LAI) (HIV-1).
  10748..11005   +  LTR            5' LTR (truncated): truncated 5' long terminal repeat (LTR) from HIV-1
  11052..11177   +  misc_feature   HIV-1 Ψ: packaging signal of human immunodeficiency virus type 1
  11161..11499   +  CDS            HIV-1 gag (fragment): gag protein from human immunodeficiency virus 1; gag
  11674..11907   +  misc_feature   RRE: The Rev response element (RRE) of HIV-1 allows for Rev-dependent mRNA export from the nucleus to the cytoplasm.
  12284..12384   +  CDS            Rev (fragment): human immunodeficiency virus 1 (HIV-1) Rev protein; rev; enhances nuclear export of unspliced and incompletely spliced viral mRNAs
  12429..12546   +  misc_feature   cPPT/CTS: central polypurine tract and central termination sequence of HIV-1
>Addgene plasmid #116417 | pHAGE-IGF1R-P327S | addgene full sequence | sequence record 252215 | Addgene NGS Result
GGCTCCGGTGCCCGTCAGTGGGCAGAGCGCACATCGCCCACAGTCCCCGAGAAGTTGGGGGGAGGGGTCG
GCAATTGAACCGGTGCCTAGAGAAGGTGGCGCGGGGTAAACTGGGAAAGTGATGTCGTGTACTGGCTCCG
CCTTTTTCCCGAGGGTGGGGGAGAACCGTATATAAGTGCAGTAGTCGCCGTGAACGTTCTTTTTCGCAAC
GGGTTTGCCGCCAGAACACAGGTAAGTGCCGTGTGTGGTTCCCGCGGGCCTGGCCTCTTTACGGGTTATG
GCCCTTGCGTGCCTTGAATTACTTCCACCTGGCTGCAGTACGTGATTCTTGATCCCGAGCTTCGGGTTGG
AAGTGGGTGGGAGAGTTCGAGGCCTTGCGCTTAAGGAGCCCCTTCGCCTCGTGCTTGAGTTGAGGCCTGG
CCTGGGCGCTGGGGCCGCCGCGTGCGAATCTGGTGGCACCTTCGCGCCTGTCTCGCTGCTTTCGATAAGT
CTCTAGCCATTTAAAATTTTTGATGACCTGCTGCGACGCTTTTTTTCTGGCAAGATAGTCTTGTAAATGC
GGGCCAAGATCTGCACACTGGTATTTCGGTTTTTGGGGCCGCGGGCGGCGACGGGGCCCGTGCGTCCCAG
CGCACATGTTCGGCGAGGCGGGGCCTGCGAGCGCGGCCACCGAGAATCGGACGGGGGTAGTCTCAAGCTG
GCCGGCCTGCTCTGGTGCCTGGCCTCGCGCCGCCGTGTATCGCCCCGCCCTGGGCGGCAAGGCTGGCCCG
GTCGGCACCAGTTGCGTGAGCGGAAAGATGGCCGCTTCCCGGCCCTGCTGCAGGGAGCTCAAAATGGAGG
ACGCGGCGCTCGGGAGAGCGGGCGGGTGAGTCACCCACACAAAGGAAAAGGGCCTTTCCGTCCTCAGCCG
TCGCTTCATGTGACTCCACGGAGTACCGGGCGCCGTCCAGGCACCTCGATTAGTTCTCGAGCTTTTGGAG
TACGTCGTCTTTAGGTTGGGGGGAGGGGTTTTATGCGATGGAGTTTCCCCACACTGAGTGGGTGGAGACT
GAAGTTAGGCCAGCTTGGCACTTGATGTAATTCTCCTTGGAATTTGCCCTTTTTGAGTTTGGATCTTGGT
TCATTCTCAAGCCTCAGACAGTGGTTCAAAGTTTTTTTCTTCCATTTCAGGTGTCGTGAAGCGGCCCTGC
AGATATCAACAAGTTTGTACAAAAAAGCAGGCACCATGAAGTCTGGCTCCGGAGGAGGGTCCCCGACCTC
GCTGTGGGGGCTCCTGTTTCTCTCCGCCGCGCTCTCGCTCTGGCCGACGAGTGGAGAAATCTGCGGGCCA
GGCATCGACATCCGCAACGACTATCAGCAGCTGAAGCGCCTGGAGAACTGCACGGTGATCGAGGGCTACC
TCCACATCCTGCTCATCTCCAAGGCCGAGGACTACCGCAGCTACCGCTTCCCCAAGCTCACGGTCATTAC
CGAGTACTTGCTGCTGTTCCGAGTGGCTGGCCTCGAGAGCCTCGGAGACCTCTTCCCCAACCTCACGGTC
ATCCGCGGCTGGAAACTCTTCTACAACTACGCCCTGGTCATCTTCGAGATGACCAATCTCAAGGATATTG
GGCTTTACAACCTGAGGAACATTACTCGGGGGGCCATCAGGATTGAGAAAAATGCTGACCTCTGTTACCT
CTCCACTGTGGACTGGTCCCTGATCCTGGATGCGGTGTCCAATAACTACATTGTGGGGAATAAGCCCCCA
AAGGAATGTGGGGACCTGTGTCCAGGGACCATGGAGGAGAAGCCGATGTGTGAGAAGACCACCATCAACA
ATGAGTACAACTACCGCTGCTGGACCACAAACCGCTGCCAGAAAATGTGCCCAAGCACGTGTGGGAAGCG
GGCGTGCACCGAGAACAATGAGTGCTGCCACCCCGAGTGCCTGGGCAGCTGCAGCGCGCCTGACAACGAC
ACGGCCTGTGTAGCTTGCCGCCACTACTACTATGCCGGTGTCTGTGTGCCTGCCTGCCCGCCCAACACCT
ACAGGTTTGAGGGCTGGCGCTGTGTGGACCGTGACTTCTGCGCCAACATCCTCAGCGCCGAGAGCAGCGA
CTCCGAGGGGTTTGTGATCCACGACGGCGAGTGCATGCAGGAGTGCCCCTCGGGCTTCATCCGCAACGGC
AGCCAGAGCATGTACTGCATCCCTTGTGAAGGTTCTTGCCCGAAGGTCTGTGAGGAAGAAAAGAAAACAA
AGACCATTGATTCTGTTACTTCTGCTCAGATGCTCCAAGGATGCACCATCTTCAAGGGCAATTTGCTCAT
TAACATCCGACGGGGGAATAACATTGCTTCAGAGCTGGAGAACTTCATGGGGCTCATCGAGGTGGTGACG
GGCTACGTGAAGATCCGCCATTCTCATGCCTTGGTCTCCTTGTCCTTCCTAAAAAACCTTCGCCTCATCC
TAGGAGAGGAGCAGCTAGAAGGGAATTACTCCTTCTACGTCCTCGACAACCAGAACTTGCAGCAACTGTG
GGACTGGGACCACCGCAACCTGACCATCAAAGCAGGGAAAATGTACTTTGCTTTCAATCCCAAATTATGT
GTTTCCGAAATTTACCGCATGGAGGAAGTGACGGGGACTAAAGGGCGCCAAAGCAAAGGGGACATAAACA
CCAGGAACAACGGGGAGAGAGCCTCCTGTGAAAGTGACGTCCTGCATTTCACCTCCACCACCACGTCGAA
GAATCGCATCATCATAACCTGGCACCGGTACCGGCCCCCTGACTACAGGGATCTCATCAGCTTCACCGTT
TACTACAAGGAAGCACCCTTTAAGAATGTCACAGAGTATGATGGGCAGGATGCCTGCGGCTCCAACAGCT
GGAACATGGTGGACGTGGACCTCCCGCCCAACAAGGACGTGGAGCCCGGCATCTTACTACATGGGCTGAA
GCCCTGGACTCAGTACGCCGTTTACGTCAAGGCTGTGACCCTCACCATGGTGGAGAACGACCATATCCGT
GGGGCCAAGAGTGAGATCTTGTACATTCGCACCAATGCTTCAGTTCCTTCCATTCCCTTGGACGTTCTTT
CAGCATCGAACTCCTCTTCTCAGTTAATCGTGAAGTGGAACCCTCCCTCTCTGCCCAACGGCAACCTGAG
TTACTACATTGTGCGCTGGCAGCGGCAGCCTCAGGACGGCTACCTTTACCGGCACAATTACTGCTCCAAA
GACAAAATCCCCATCAGGAAGTATGCCGACGGCACCATCGACATTGAGGAGGTCACAGAGAACCCCAAGA
CTGAGGTGTGTGGTGGGGAGAAAGGGCCTTGCTGCGCCTGCCCCAAAACTGAAGCCGAGAAGCAGGCCGA
GAAGGAGGAGGCTGAATACCGCAAAGTCTTTGAGAATTTCCTGCACAACTCCATCTTCGTGCCCAGACCT
GAAAGGAAGCGGAGAGATGTCATGCAAGTGGCCAACACCACCATGTCCAGCCGAAGCAGGAACACCACGG
CCGCAGACACCTACAACATCACCGACCCGGAAGAGCTGGAGACAGAGTACCCTTTCTTTGAGAGCAGAGT
GGATAACAAGGAGAGAACTGTCATTTCTAACCTTCGGCCTTTCACATTGTACCGCATCGATATCCACAGC
TGCAACCACGAGGCTGAGAAGCTGGGCTGCAGCGCCTCCAACTTCGTCTTTGCAAGGACTATGCCCGCAG
AAGGAGCAGATGACATTCCTGGGCCAGTGACCTGGGAGCCAAGGCCTGAAAACTCCATCTTTTTAAAGTG
GCCGGAACCTGAGAATCCCAATGGATTGATTCTAATGTATGAAATAAAATACGGATCACAAGTTGAGGAT
CAGCGAGAATGTGTGTCCAGACAGGAATACAGGAAGTATGGAGGGGCCAAGCTAAACCGGCTAAACCCGG
GGAACTACACAGCCCGGATTCAGGCCACATCTCTCTCTGGGAATGGGTCGTGGACAGATCCTGTGTTCTT
CTATGTCCAGGCCAAAACAGGATATGAAAACTTCATCCATCTGATCATCGCTCTGCCCGTCGCTGTCCTG
TTGATCGTGGGAGGGTTGGTGATTATGCTGTACGTCTTCCATAGAAAGAGAAATAACAGCAGGCTGGGGA
ATGGAGTGCTGTATGCCTCTGTGAACCCGGAGTACTTCAGCGCTGCTGATGTGTACGTTCCTGATGAGTG
GGAGGTGGCTCGGGAGAAGATCACCATGAGCCGGGAACTTGGGCAGGGGTCGTTTGGGATGGTCTATGAA
GGAGTTGCCAAGGGTGTGGTGAAAGATGAACCTGAAACCAGAGTGGCCATTAAAACAGTGAACGAGGCCG
CAAGCATGCGTGAGAGGATTGAGTTTCTCAACGAAGCTTCTGTGATGAAGGAGTTCAATTGTCACCATGT
GGTGCGATTGCTGGGTGTGGTGTCCCAAGGCCAGCCAACACTGGTCATCATGGAACTGATGACACGGGGC
GATCTCAAAAGTTATCTCCGGTCTCTGAGGCCAGAAATGGAGAATAATCCAGTCCTAGCACCTCCAAGCC
TGAGCAAGATGATTCAGATGGCCGGAGAGATTGCAGACGGCATGGCATACCTCAACGCCAATAAGTTCGT
CCACAGAGACCTTGCTGCCCGGAATTGCATGGTAGCCGAAGATTTCACAGTCAAAATCGGAGATTTTGGT
ATGACGCGAGATATCTATGAGACAGACTATTACCGGAAAGGAGGGAAAGGGCTGCTGCCCGTGCGCTGGA
TGTCTCCTGAGTCCCTCAAGGATGGAGTCTTCACCACTTACTCGGACGTCTGGTCCTTCGGGGTCGTCCT
CTGGGAGATCGCCACACTGGCCGAGCAGCCCTACCAGGGCTTGTCCAACGAGCAAGTCCTTCGCTTCGTC
ATGGAGGGCGGCCTTCTGGACAAGCCAGACAACTGTCCTGACATGCTGTTTGAACTGATGCGCATGTGCT
GGCAGTATAACCCCAAGATGAGGCCTTCCTTCCTGGAGATCATCAGCAGCATCAAAGAGGAGATGGAGCC
TGGCTTCCGGGAGGTCTCCTTCTACTACAGCGAGGAGAACAAGCTGCCCGAGCCGGAGGAGCTGGACCTG
GAGCCAGAGAACATGGAGAGCGTCCCCCTGGACCCCTCGGCCTCCTCGTCCTCCCTGCCACTGCCCGACA
GACACTCAGGACACAAGGCCGAGAACGGCCCCGGCCCTGGGGTGCTGGTCCTCCGCGCCAGCTTCGACGA
GAGACAGCCTTACGCCCACATGAACGGGGGCCGCAAGAACGAGCGGGCCTTGCCGCTGCCCCAGTCTTCG
ACCTGCTAGAACCCAGCTTTCTTGTACAAAGTGGTGATATCCAATTAACCCTCACTAAAGGTATTAGAGT
TTGAGAATAAGTAGTCCCTATAGTGAGTCGTATTACCACCCAACTTTTCTATACAAAGTGGTTGATATCC
AGCACAGTGGCGGCCGCTCGAGTCTAGAGGGCCCGCGGTTCGAAGGTAAGCCTATCCCTAACCCTCTCCT
CGGTCTCGATTCTACGCGTACCGGTTAGTAATGAGATCCCTCCCCCCCCCCTAACGTTACTGGCCGAAGC
CGCTTGGAATAAGGCCGGTGTGCGTTTGTCTATATGTTATTTTCCACCATATTGCCGTCTTTTGGCAATG
TGAGGGCCCGGAAACCTGGCCCTGTCTTCTTGACGAGCATTCCTAGGGGTCTTTCCCCTCTCGCCAAAGG
AATGCAAGGTCTGTTGAATGTCGTGAAGGAAGCAGTTCCTCTGGAAGCTTCTTGAAGACAAACAACGTCT
GTAGCGACCCTTTGCAGGCAGCGGAACCCCCCACCTGGCGACAGGTGCCTCTGCGGCCAAAAGCCACGTG
TATAAGATACACCTGCAAAGGCGGCACAACCCCAGTGCCACGTTGTGAGTTGGATAGTTGTGGAAAGAGT
CAAATGGCTCTCCTCAAGCGTATTCAACAAGGGGCTGAAGGATGCCCAGAAGGTACCCCATTGTATGGGA
TCTGATCTGGGGCCTCGGTGCACATGCTTTACATGTGTTTAGTCGAGGTTAAAAAAACGTCTAGGCCCCC
CGAACCACGGGGACGTGGTTTTCCTTTGAAAAACACGATGATAATATGGCCACACATATGACCGAGTACA
AGCCCACGGTGCGCCTCGCCACCCGCGACGACGTCCCCAGGGCCGTACGCACCCTCGCCGCCGCGTTCGC
CGACTACCCCGCCACGCGCCACACCGTCGATCCGGACCGCCACATCGAGCGGGTCACCGAGCTGCAAGAA
CTCTTCCTCACGCGCGTCGGGCTCGACATCGGCAAGGTGTGGGTCGCGGACGACGGCGCCGCGGTGGCGG
TCTGGACCACGCCGGAGAGCGTCGAAGCGGGGGCGGTGTTCGCCGAGATCGGCCCGCGCATGGCCGAGTT
GAGCGGTTCCCGGCTGGCCGCGCAGCAACAGATGGAAGGCCTCCTGGCGCCGCACCGGCCCAAGGAGCCC
GCGTGGTTCCTGGCCACCGTCGGCGTCTCGCCCGACCACCAGGGCAAGGGTCTGGGCAGCGCCGTCGTGC
TCCCCGGAGTGGAGGCGGCCGAGCGCGCCGGGGTGCCCGCCTTCCTGGAGACCTCCGCGCCCCGCAACCT
CCCCTTCTACGAGCGGCTCGGCTTCACCGTCACCGCCGACGTCGAGGTGCCCGAAGGACCGCGCACCTGG
TGCATGACCCGCAAGCCCGGTGCCTAAATCGATAGATCCTAATCAACCTCTGGATTACAAAATTTGTGAA
AGATTGACTGGTATTCTTAACTATGTTGCTCCTTTTACGCTATGTGGATACGCTGCTTTAATGCCTTTGT
ATCATGCTATTGCTTCCCGTATGGCTTTCATTTTCTCCTCCTTGTATAAATCCTGGTTGCTGTCTCTTTA
TGAGGAGTTGTGGCCCGTTGTCAGGCAACGTGGCGTGGTGTGCACTGTGTTTGCTGACGCAACCCCCACT
GGTTGGGGCATTGCCACCACCTGTCAGCTCCTTTCCGGGACTTTCGCTTTCCCCCTCCCTATTGCCACGG
CGGAACTCATCGCCGCCTGCCTTGCCCGCTGCTGGACAGGGGCTCGGCTGTTGGGCACTGACAATTCCGT
GGTGTTGTCGGGGAAATCATCGTCCTTTCCTTGGCTGCTCGCCTGTGTTGCCACCTGGATTCTGCGCGGG
ACGTCCTTCTGCTACGTCCCTTCGGCCCTCAATCCAGCGGACCTTCCTTCCCGCGGCCTGCTGCCGGCTC
TGCGGCCTCTTCCGCGTCTTCGCCTTCGCCCTCAGACGAGTCGGATCTCCCTTTGGGCCGCCTCCCCGCC
TGAGATCCTTTAAGACCAATGACTTACAAGGCAGCTGTAGATCTTAGCCACTTTTTAAAAGAAAAGGGGG
GACTGGAAGGGCTAATTCACTCCCAACGAAGACAAGATCTGCTTTTTGCTTGTACTGGGTCTCTCTGGTT
AGACCAGATCTGAGCCTGGGAGCTCTCTGGCTAACTAGGGAACCCACTGCTTAAGCCTCAATAAAGCTTG
CCTTGAGTGCTTCAAGTAGTGTGTGCCCGTCTGTTGTGTGACTCTGGTAACTAGAGATCCCTCAGACCCT
TTTAGTCAGTGTGGAAAATCTCTAGCAGTAGTAGTTCATGTCATCTTATTATTCAGTATTTATAACTTGC
AAAGAAATGAATATCAGAGAGTGAGAGGCCCGGGTTAATTAAGGAAAGGGCTAGATCATTCTTGAAGACG
AAAGGGCCTCGTGATACGCCTATTTTTATAGGTTAATGTCATGATAATAATGGTTTCTTAGACGTCAGGT
GGCACTTTTCGGGGAAATGTGCGCGGAACCCCTATTTGTTTATTTTTCTAAATACATTCAAATATGTATC
CGCTCATGAGACAATAACCCTGATAAATGCTTCAATAATATTGAAAAAGGAAGAGTATGAGTATTCAACA
TTTCCGTGTCGCCCTTATTCCCTTTTTTGCGGCATTTTGCCTTCCTGTTTTTGCTCACCCAGAAACGCTG
GTGAAAGTAAAAGATGCTGAAGATCAGTTGGGTGCACGAGTGGGTTACATCGAACTGGATCTCAACAGCG
GTAAGATCCTTGAGAGTTTTCGCCCCGAAGAACGTTTTCCAATGATGAGCACTTTTAAAGTTCTGCTATG
TGGCGCGGTATTATCCCGTGTTGACGCCGGGCAAGAGCAACTCGGTCGCCGCATACACTATTCTCAGAAT
GACTTGGTTGAGTACTCACCAGTCACAGAAAAGCATCTTACGGATGGCATGACAGTAAGAGAATTATGCA
GTGCTGCCATAACCATGAGTGATAACACTGCGGCCAACTTACTTCTGACAACGATCGGAGGACCGAAGGA
GCTAACCGCTTTTTTGCACAACATGGGGGATCATGTAACTCGCCTTGATCGTTGGGAACCGGAGCTGAAT
GAAGCCATACCAAACGACGAGCGTGACACCACGATGCCTGTAGCAATGGCAACAACGTTGCGCAAACTAT
TAACTGGCGAACTACTTACTCTAGCTTCCCGGCAACAATTAATAGACTGGATGGAGGCGGATAAAGTTGC
AGGACCACTTCTGCGCTCGGCCCTTCCGGCTGGCTGGTTTATTGCTGATAAATCTGGAGCCGGTGAGCGT
GGGTCTCGCGGTATCATTGCAGCACTGGGGCCAGATGGTAAGCCCTCCCGTATCGTAGTTATCTACACGA
CGGGGAGTCAGGCAACTATGGATGAACGAAATAGACAGATCGCTGAGATAGGTGCCTCACTGATTAAGCA
TTGGTAACTGTCAGACCAAGTTTACTCATATATACTTTAGATTGATTTAAAACTTCATTTTTAATTTAAA
AGGATCTAGGTGAAGATCCTTTTTGATAATCTCATGACCAAAATCCCTTAACGTGAGTTTTCGTTCCACT
GAGCGTCAGACCCCGTAGAAAAGATCAAAGGATCTTCTTGAGATCCTTTTTTTCTGCGCGTAATCTGCTG
CTTGCAAACAAAAAAACCACCGCTACCAGCGGTGGTTTGTTTGCCGGATCAAGAGCTACCAACTCTTTTT
CCGAAGGTAACTGGCTTCAGCAGAGCGCAGATACCAAATACTGTTCTTCTAGTGTAGCCGTAGTTAGGCC
ACCACTTCAAGAACTCTGTAGCACCGCCTACATACCTCGCTCTGCTAATCCTGTTACCAGTGGCTGCTGC
CAGTGGCGATAAGTCGTGTCTTACCGGGTTGGACTCAAGACGATAGTTACCGGATAAGGCGCAGCGGTCG
GGCTGAACGGGGGGTTCGTGCACACAGCCCAGCTTGGAGCGAACGACCTACACCGAACTGAGATACCTAC
AGCGTGAGCTATGAGAAAGCGCCACGCTTCCCGAAGGGAGAAAGGCGGACAGGTATCCGGTAAGCGGCAG
GGTCGGAACAGGAGAGCGCACGAGGGAGCTTCCAGGGGGAAACGCCTGGTATCTTTATAGTCCTGTCGGG
TTTCGCCACCTCTGACTTGAGCGTCGATTTTTGTGATGCTCGTCAGGGGGGCGGAGCCTATGGAAAAACG
CCAGCAACGCGGCCTTTTTACGGTTCCTGGCCTTTTGCTGGCCTTTTGCTCACATGTTCTTTCCTGCGTT
ATCCCCTGATTCTGTGGATAACCGTATTACCGCCTTTGAGTGAGCTGATACCGCTCGCCGCAGCCGAACG
ACCGAGCGCAGCGAGTCAGTGAGCGAGGAAGCGGAAGAGCGCCCAATACGCAAACCGCCTCTCCCCGCGC
GTTGGCCGATTCATTAATGCAGCAAGCTCATGGCTGACTAATTTTTTTTATTTATGCAGAGGCCGAGGCC
GCCTCGGCCTCTGAGCTATTCCAGAAGTAGTGAGGAGGCTTTTTTGGAGGCCTAGGCTTTTGCAAAAAGC
TCCCCGTGGCACGACAGGTTTCCCGACTGGAAAGCGGGCAGTGAGCGCAACGCAATTAATGTGAGTTAGC
TCACTCATTAGGCACCCCAGGCTTTACACTTTATGCTTCCGGCTCGTATGTTGTGTGGAATTGTGAGCGG
ATAACAATTTCACACAGGAAACAGCTATGACATGATTACGAATTTCACAAATAAAGCATTTTTTTCACTG
CATTCTAGTTGTGGTTTGTCCAAACTCATCAATGTATCTTATCATGTCTGGATCAACTGGATAACTCAAG
CTAACCAAAATCATCCCAAACTTCCCACCCCATACCCTATTACCACTGCCAATTACCTGTGGTTTCATTT
ACTCTAAACCTGTGATTCCTCTGAATTATTTTCATTTTAAAGAAATTGTATTTGTTAAATATGTACTACA
AACTTAGTAGTTGGAAGGGCTAATTCACTCCCAAAGAAGACAAGATATCCTTGATCTGTGGATCTACCAC
ACACAAGGCTACTTCCCTGATTAGCAGAACTACACACCAGGGCCAGGGGTCAGATATCCACTGACCTTTG
GATGGTGCTACAAGCTAGTACCAGTTGAGCCAGATAAGGTAGAAGAGGCCAATAAAGGAGAGAACACCAG
CTTGTTACACCCTGTGAGCCTGCATGGGATGGATGACCCGGAGAGAGAAGTGTTAGAGTGGAGGTTTGAC
AGCCGCCTAGCATTTCATCACGTGGCCCGAGAGCTGCATCCGGAGTACTTCAAGAACTGCTGATATCGAG
CTTGCTACAAGGGACTTTCCGCTGGGGACTTTCCAGGGAGGCGTGGCCTGGGCGGGACTGGGGAGTGGCG
AGCCCTCAGATCCTGCATATAAGCAGCTGCTTTTTGCCTGTACTGGGTCTCTCTGGTTAGACCAGATCTG
AGCCTGGGAGCTCTCTGGCTAACTAGGGAACCCACTGCTTAAGCCTCAATAAAGCTTGCCTTGAGTGCTT
CAAGTAGTGTGTGCCCGTCTGTTGTGTGACTCTGGTAACTAGAGATCCCTCAGACCCTTTTAGTCAGTGT
GGAAAATCTCTAGCAGTGGCGCCCGAACAGGGACTTGAAAGCGAAAGGGAAACCAGAGGAGCTCTCTCGA
CGCAGGACTCGGCTTGCTGAAGCGCGCACGGCAAGAGGCGAGGGGCGGCGACTGGTGAGTACGCCAAAAA
TTTTGACTAGCGGAGGCTAGAAGGAGAGAGATGGGTGCGAGAGCGTCAGTATTAAGCGGGGGAGAATTAG
ATCGCGATGGGAAAAAATTCGGTTAAGGCCAGGGGGAAAGAAAAAATATAAATTAAAACATATAGTATGG
GCAAGCAGGGAGCTAGAACGATTCGCAGTTAATCCTGGCCTGTTAGAAACATCAGAAGGCTGTAGACAAA
TACTGGGACAGCTACAACCATCCCTTCAGACAGGATCAGAAGAACTTAGATCATTATATAATACAGTAGC
AACCCTCTATTGTGTGCATCAAAGGATAGAGATAAAAGACACCAAGGAAGCTTTAGACAAGATAGAGGAA
GAGCAAAACAAAAGTAAGACCACCGCACAGCAAGCGGCCGGCCGCTGATCTTCAGACCTGGAGGAGGAGA
TATGAGGGACAATTGGAGAAGTGAATTATATAAATATAAAGTAGTAAAAATTGAACCATTAGGAGTAGCA
CCCACCAAGGCAAAGAGAAGAGTGGTGCAGAGAGAAAAAAGAGCAGTGGGAATAGGAGCTTTGTTCCTTG
GGTTCTTGGGAGCAGCAGGAAGCACTATGGGCGCAGCGTCAATGACGCTGACGGTACAGGCCAGACAATT
ATTGTCTGGTATAGTGCAGCAGCAGAACAATTTGCTGAGGGCTATTGAGGCGCAACAGCATCTGTTGCAA
CTCACAGTCTGGGGCATCAAGCAGCTCCAGGCAAGAATCCTGGCTGTGGAAAGATACCTAAAGGATCAAC
AGCTCCTGGGGATTTGGGGTTGCTCTGGAAAACTCATTTGCACCACTGCTGTGCCTTGGAATGCTAGTTG
GAGTAATAAATCTCTGGAACAGATTTGGAATCACACGACCTGGATGGAGTGGGACAGAGAAATTAACAAT
TACACAAGCTTAATACACTCCTTAATTGAAGAATCGCAAAACCAGCAAGAAAAGAATGAACAAGAATTAT
TGGAATTAGATAAATGGGCAAGTTTGTGGAATTGGTTTAACATAACAAATTGGCTGTGGTATATAAAATT
ATTCATAATGATAGTAGGAGGCTTGGTAGGTTTAAGAATAGTTTTTGCTGTACTTTCTATAGTGAATAGA
GTTAGGCAGGGATATTCACCATTATCGTTTCAGACCCACCTCCCAACCCCGAGGGGACCCGACAGGCCCG
AAGGAATAGAAGAAGAAGGTGGAGAGAGAGACAGAGACAGATCCATTCGATTAGTGAACGGATCTCGACG
GTATCGCCGAATTCACAAATGGCAGTATTCATCCACAATTTTAAAAGAAAAGGGGGGATTGGGGGGTACA
GTGCAGGGGAAAGAATAGTAGACATAATAGCAACAGACATACAAACTAAAGAATTACAAAAACAAATTAC
AAAAATTCAAAATTTTCGGGTTTATTACAGGGACAGCAGAGATCCAGTTTGGACTAGTCGTGA
