>Addgene plasmid #116417 | pHAGE-IGF1R-P327S | depositor partial sequence | sequence record 219291 | insert
ATGAAGTCTGGCTCCGGAGGAGGGTCCCCGACCTCGCTGTGGGGGCTCCTGTTTCTCTCCGCCGCGCTCT
CGCTCTGGCCGACGAGTGGAGAAATCTGCGGGCCAGGCATCGACATCCGCAACGACTATCAGCAGCTGAA
GCGCCTGGAGAACTGCACGGTGATCGAGGGCTACCTCCACATCCTGCTCATCTCCAAGGCCGAGGACTAC
CGCAGCTACCGCTTCCCCAAGCTCACGGTCATTACCGAGTACTTGCTGCTGTTCCGAGTGGCTGGCCTCG
AGAGCCTCGGAGACCTCTTCCCCAACCTCACGGTCATCCGCGGCTGGAAACTCTTCTACAACTACGCCCT
GGTCATCTTCGAGATGACCAATCTCAAGGATATTGGGCTTTACAACCTGAGGAACATTACTCGGGGGGCC
ATCAGGATTGAGAAAAATGCTGACCTCTGTTACCTCTCCACTGTGGACTGGTCCCTGATCCTGGATGCGG
TGTCCAATAACTACATTGTGGGGAATAAGCCCCCAAAGGAATGTGGGGACCTGTGTCCAGGGACCATGGA
GGAGAAGCCGATGTGTGAGAAGACCACCATCAACAATGAGTACAACTACCGCTGCTGGACCACAAACCGC
TGCCAGAAAATGTGCCCAAGCACGTGTGGGAAGCGGGCGTGCACCGAGAACAATGAGTGCTGCCACCCCG
AGTGCCTGGGCAGCTGCAGCGCGCCTGACAACGACACGGCCTGTGTAGCTTGCCGCCACTACTACTATGC
CGGTGTCTGTGTGCCTGCCTGCCCGCCCAACACCTACAGGTTTGAGGGCTGGCGCTGTGTGGACCGTGAC
TTCTGCGCCAACATCCTCAGCGCCGAGAGCAGCGACTCCGAGGGGTTTGTGATCCACGACGGCGAGTGCA
TGCAGGAGTGCCCCTCGGGCTTCATCCGCAACGGCAGCCAGAGCATGTACTGCATCCCTTGTGAAGGTTC
TTGCCCGAAGGTCTGTGAGGAAGAAAAGAAAACAAAGACCATTGATTCTGTTACTTCTGCTCAGATGCTC
CAAGGATGCACCATCTTCAAGGGCAATTTGCTCATTAACATCCGACGGGGGAATAACATTGCTTCAGAGC
TGGAGAACTTCATGGGGCTCATCGAGGTGGTGACGGGCTACGTGAAGATCCGCCATTCTCATGCCTTGGT
CTCCTTGTCCTTCCTAAAAAACCTTCGCCTCATCCTAGGAGAGGAGCAGCTAGAAGGGAATTACTCCTTC
TACGTCCTCGACAACCAGAACTTGCAGCAACTGTGGGACTGGGACCACCGCAACCTGACCATCAAAGCAG
GGAAAATGTACTTTGCTTTCAATCCCAAATTATGTGTTTCCGAAATTTACCGCATGGAGGAAGTGACGGG
GACTAAAGGGCGCCAAAGCAAAGGGGACATAAACACCAGGAACAACGGGGAGAGAGCCTCCTGTGAAAGT
GACGTCCTGCATTTCACCTCCACCACCACGTCGAAGAATCGCATCATCATAACCTGGCACCGGTACCGGC
CCCCTGACTACAGGGATCTCATCAGCTTCACCGTTTACTACAAGGAAGCACCCTTTAAGAATGTCACAGA
GTATGATGGGCAGGATGCCTGCGGCTCCAACAGCTGGAACATGGTGGACGTGGACCTCCCGCCCAACAAG
GACGTGGAGCCCGGCATCTTACTACATGGGCTGAAGCCCTGGACTCAGTACGCCGTTTACGTCAAGGCTG
TGACCCTCACCATGGTGGAGAACGACCATATCCGTGGGGCCAAGAGTGAGATCTTGTACATTCGCACCAA
TGCTTCAGTTCCTTCCATTCCCTTGGACGTTCTTTCAGCATCGAACTCCTCTTCTCAGTTAATCGTGAAG
TGGAACCCTCCCTCTCTGCCCAACGGCAACCTGAGTTACTACATTGTGCGCTGGCAGCGGCAGCCTCAGG
ACGGCTACCTTTACCGGCACAATTACTGCTCCAAAGACAAAATCCCCATCAGGAAGTATGCCGACGGCAC
CATCGACATTGAGGAGGTCACAGAGAACCCCAAGACTGAGGTGTGTGGTGGGGAGAAAGGGCCTTGCTGC
GCCTGCCCCAAAACTGAAGCCGAGAAGCAGGCCGAGAAGGAGGAGGCTGAATACCGCAAAGTCTTTGAGA
ATTTCCTGCACAACTCCATCTTCGTGCCCAGACCTGAAAGGAAGCGGAGAGATGTCATGCAAGTGGCCAA
CACCACCATGTCCAGCCGAAGCAGGAACACCACGGCCGCAGACACCTACAACATCACCGACCCGGAAGAG
CTGGAGACAGAGTACCCTTTCTTTGAGAGCAGAGTGGATAACAAGGAGAGAACTGTCATTTCTAACCTTC
GGCCTTTCACATTGTACCGCATCGATATCCACAGCTGCAACCACGAGGCTGAGAAGCTGGGCTGCAGCGC
CTCCAACTTCGTCTTTGCAAGGACTATGCCCGCAGAAGGAGCAGATGACATTCCTGGGCCAGTGACCTGG
GAGCCAAGGCCTGAAAACTCCATCTTTTTAAAGTGGCCGGAACCTGAGAATCCCAATGGATTGATTCTAA
TGTATGAAATAAAATACGGATCACAAGTTGAGGATCAGCGAGAATGTGTGTCCAGACAGGAATACAGGAA
GTATGGAGGGGCCAAGCTAAACCGGCTAAACCCGGGGAACTACACAGCCCGGATTCAGGCCACATCTCTC
TCTGGGAATGGGTCGTGGACAGATCCTGTGTTCTTCTATGTCCAGGCCAAAACAGGATATGAAAACTTCA
TCCATCTGATCATCGCTCTGCCCGTCGCTGTCCTGTTGATCGTGGGAGGGTTGGTGATTATGCTGTACGT
CTTCCATAGAAAGAGAAATAACAGCAGGCTGGGGAATGGAGTGCTGTATGCCTCTGTGAACCCGGAGTAC
TTCAGCGCTGCTGATGTGTACGTTCCTGATGAGTGGGAGGTGGCTCGGGAGAAGATCACCATGAGCCGGG
AACTTGGGCAGGGGTCGTTTGGGATGGTCTATGAAGGAGTTGCCAAGGGTGTGGTGAAAGATGAACCTGA
AACCAGAGTGGCCATTAAAACAGTGAACGAGGCCGCAAGCATGCGTGAGAGGATTGAGTTTCTCAACGAA
GCTTCTGTGATGAAGGAGTTCAATTGTCACCATGTGGTGCGATTGCTGGGTGTGGTGTCCCAAGGCCAGC
CAACACTGGTCATCATGGAACTGATGACACGGGGCGATCTCAAAAGTTATCTCCGGTCTCTGAGGCCAGA
AATGGAGAATAATCCAGTCCTAGCACCTCCAAGCCTGAGCAAGATGATTCAGATGGCCGGAGAGATTGCA
GACGGCATGGCATACCTCAACGCCAATAAGTTCGTCCACAGAGACCTTGCTGCCCGGAATTGCATGGTAG
CCGAAGATTTCACAGTCAAAATCGGAGATTTTGGTATGACGCGAGATATCTATGAGACAGACTATTACCG
GAAAGGAGGGAAAGGGCTGCTGCCCGTGCGCTGGATGTCTCCTGAGTCCCTCAAGGATGGAGTCTTCACC
ACTTACTCGGACGTCTGGTCCTTCGGGGTCGTCCTCTGGGAGATCGCCACACTGGCCGAGCAGCCCTACC
AGGGCTTGTCCAACGAGCAAGTCCTTCGCTTCGTCATGGAGGGCGGCCTTCTGGACAAGCCAGACAACTG
TCCTGACATGCTGTTTGAACTGATGCGCATGTGCTGGCAGTATAACCCCAAGATGAGGCCTTCCTTCCTG
GAGATCATCAGCAGCATCAAAGAGGAGATGGAGCCTGGCTTCCGGGAGGTCTCCTTCTACTACAGCGAGG
AGAACAAGCTGCCCGAGCCGGAGGAGCTGGACCTGGAGCCAGAGAACATGGAGAGCGTCCCCCTGGACCC
CTCGGCCTCCTCGTCCTCCCTGCCACTGCCCGACAGACACTCAGGACACAAGGCCGAGAACGGCCCCGGC
CCTGGGGTGCTGGTCCTCCGCGCCAGCTTCGACGAGAGACAGCCTTACGCCCACATGAACGGGGGCCGCA
AGAACGAGCGGGCCTTGCCGCTGCCCCAGTCTTCGACCTGCTGA
